>Addgene plasmid #143740 | TFORF0993 | addgene full sequence | sequence record 407889 | Addgene NGS Result
TTAATGTAGTCTTATGCAATACTCTTGTAGTCTTGCAACATGGTAACGATGAGTTAGCAACATGCCTTAC
AAGGAGAGAAAAAGCACCGTGCATGCCGATTGGTGGAAGTAAGGTGGTACGATCGTGCCTTATTAGGAAG
GCAACAGACGGGTCTGACATGGATTGGACGAACCACTGAATTGCCGCATTGCAGAGATATTGTATTTAAG
TGCCTAGCTCGATACATAAACGGGTCTCTCTGGTTAGACCAGATCTGAGCCTGGGAGCTCTCTGGCTAAC
TAGGGAACCCACTGCTTAAGCCTCAATAAAGCTTGCCTTGAGTGCTTCAAGTAGTGTGTGCCCGTCTGTT
GTGTGACTCTGGTAACTAGAGATCCCTCAGACCCTTTTAGTCAGTGTGGAAAATCTCTAGCAGTGGCGCC
CGAACAGGGACTTGAAAGCGAAAGGGAAACCAGAGGAGCTCTCTCGACGCAGGACTCGGCTTGCTGAAGC
GCGCACGGCAAGAGGCGAGGGGCGGCGACTGGTGAGTACGCCAAAAATTTTGACTAGCGGAGGCTAGAAG
GAGAGAGATGGGTGCGAGAGCGTCAGTATTAAGCGGGGGAGAATTAGATCGCGATGGGAAAAAATTCGGT
TAAGGCCAGGGGGAAAGAAAAAATATAAATTAAAACATATAGTATGGGCAAGCAGGGAGCTAGAACGATT
CGCAGTTAATCCTGGCCTGTTAGAAACATCAGAAGGCTGTAGACAAATACTGGGACAGCTACAACCATCC
CTTCAGACAGGATCAGAAGAACTTAGATCATTATATAATACAGTAGCAACCCTCTATTGTGTGCATCAAA
GGATAGAGATAAAAGACACCAAGGAAGCTTTAGACAAGATAGAGGAAGAGCAAAACAAAAGTAAGACCAC
CGCACAGCAAGCGGCCGCTGATCTTCAGACCTGGAGGAGGAGATATGAGGGACAATTGGAGAAGTGAATT
ATATAAATATAAAGTAGTAAAAATTGAACCATTAGGAGTAGCACCCACCAAGGCAAAGAGAAGAGTGGTG
CAGAGAGAAAAAAGAGCAGTGGGAATAGGAGCTTTGTTCCTTGGGTTCTTGGGAGCAGCAGGAAGCACTA
TGGGCGCAGCGTCAATGACGCTGACGGTACAGGCCAGACAATTATTGTCTGGTATAGTGCAGCAGCAGAA
CAATTTGCTGAGGGCTATTGAGGCGCAACAGCATCTGTTGCAACTCACAGTCTGGGGCATCAAGCAGCTC
CAGGCAAGAATCCTGGCTGTGGAAAGATACCTAAAGGATCAACAGCTCCTGGGGATTTGGGGTTGCTCTG
GAAAACTCATTTGCACCACTGCTGTGCCTTGGAATGCTAGTTGGAGTAATAAATCTCTGGAACAGATTTG
GAATCACACGACCTGGATGGAGTGGGACAGAGAAATTAACAATTACACAAGCTTAATACACTCCTTAATT
GAAGAATCGCAAAACCAGCAAGAAAAGAATGAACAAGAATTATTGGAATTAGATAAATGGGCAAGTTTGT
GGAATTGGTTTAACATAACAAATTGGCTGTGGTATATAAAATTATTCATAATGATAGTAGGAGGCTTGGT
AGGTTTAAGAATAGTTTTTGCTGTACTTTCTATAGTGAATAGAGTTAGGCAGGGATATTCACCATTATCG
TTTCAGACCCACCTCCCAACCCCGAGGGGACCCATGCATTGCATCTCAATTAGTCAGCAACCAGGTGTGG
AAAGTCCCCAGGCTCCCCAGCAGGCAGAAGTATGCAAAGCATGCGTCTCAATTAGTCAGCAACCATAGTC
CCGCCCCTAACTCCGCCCATCCCGCCCCTAACTCCGCCCAGTTCCGCCCATTCTCCGCCCCATGGCTGAC
TAATTTTTTTTATTTATGCAGAGGCCGAGGCCGCCTCGGCCTCTGAGCTATTCCAGAAGTAGTGAGGAGG
CTTTTTTGGAGGCCTAGGCTTTTGCAAAAAGCTTTCTAGAGGTACCACCGGAGCTTACCATGACCGAGTA
CAAGCCCACGGTGCGCCTCGCCACCCGCGACGACGTCCCCAGGGCCGTACGCACCCTCGCCGCCGCGTTC
GCCGACTACCCCGCCACGCGCCACACCGTCGATCCGGACCGCCACATCGAGCGGGTCACCGAGCTGCAAG
AACTCTTCCTCACGCGCGTCGGGCTCGACATCGGCAAGGTGTGGGTCGCGGACGACGGCGCCGCCGTGGC
GGTCTGGACCACGCCGGAGAGCGTCGAAGCGGGGGCGGTGTTCGCCGAGATCGGCCCGCGCATGGCCGAG
TTGAGCGGTTCCCGGCTGGCCGCGCAGCAACAGATGGAAGGCCTCCTGGCGCCGCACCGGCCCAAGGAGC
CCGCGTGGTTCCTGGCCACCGTCGGCGTCTCGCCCGACCACCAGGGCAAGGGTCTGGGCAGCGCCGTCGT
GCTCCCCGGAGTGGAGGCGGCCGAGCGCGCCGGGGTGCCCGCCTTCCTGGAGACCTCCGCGCCCCGCAAC
CTCCCCTTCTACGAGCGGCTCGGCTTCACCGTCACCGCCGACGTCGAGGTGCCCGAAGGACCGCGCACCT
GGTGCATGACCCGCAAGCCCGGTGCCAGTTAACGAATTCTAGATCTTGAGACAAATGGCAGTATTCATCC
ACAATTTTAAAAGAAAAGGGGGGATTGGGGGGTACAGTGCAGGGGAAAGAATAGTAGACATAATAGCAAC
AGACATACAAACTAAAGAATTACAAAAACAAATTACAAAAATTCAAAATTTTCGGGTTTATTACAGGGAC
AGCAGAGATCCACTTTGGCGCCGGCTCGAGGCCTGCAGGTGCAAAGATGGATAAAGTTTTAAACAGAGAG
GAATCTTTGCAGCTAATGGACCTTCTAGGTCTTGAAAGGAGTGGGAATTGGCTCCGGTGCCCGTCAGTGG
GCAGAGCGCACATCGCCCACAGTCCCCGAGAAGTTGGGGGGAGGGGTCGGCAATTGAACCGGTGCCTAGA
GAAGGTGGCGCGGGGTAAACTGGGAAAGTGATGTCGTGTACTGGCTCCGCCTTTTTCCCGAGGGTGGGGG
AGAACCGTATATAAGTGCAGTAGTCGCCGTGAACGTTCTTTTTCGCAACGGGTTTGCCGCCAGAACACAG
GTAAGTGCCGTGTGTGGTTCCCGCGGGCCTGGCCTCTTTACGGGTTATGGCCCTTGCGTGCCTTGAATTA
CTTCCACCTGGCTGCAGTACGTGATTCTTGATCCCGAGCTTCGGGTTGGAAGTGGGTGGGAGAGTTCGAG
GCCTTGCGCTTAAGGAGCCCCTTCGCCTCGTGCTTGAGTTGAGGCCTGGCCTGGGCGCTGGGGCCGCCGC
GTGCGAATCTGGTGGCACCTTCGCGCCTGTCTCGCTGCTTTCGATAAGTCTCTAGCCATTTAAAATTTTT
GATGACCTGCTGCGACGCTTTTTTTCTGGCAAGATAGTCTTGTAAATGCGGGCCAAGATCTGCACACTGG
TATTTCGGTTTTTGGGGCCGCGGGCGGCGACGGGGCCCGTGCGTCCCAGCGCACATGTTCGGCGAGGCGG
GGCCTGCGAGCGCGGCCACCGAGAATCGGACGGGGGTAGTCTCAAGCTGGCCGGCCTGCTCTGGTGCCTG
GCCTCGCGCCGCCGTGTATCGCCCCGCCCTGGGCGGCAAGGCTGGCCCGGTCGGCACCAGTTGCGTGAGC
GGAAAGATGGCCGCTTCCCGGCCCTGCTGCAGGGAGCTCAAAATGGAGGACGCGGCGCTCGGGAGAGCGG
GCGGGTGAGTCACCCACACAAAGGAAAAGGGCCTTTCCGTCCTCAGCCGTCGCTTCATGTGACTCCACGG
AGTACCGGGCGCCGTCCAGGCACCTCGATTAGTTCTCGAGCTTTTGGAGTACGTCGTCTTTAGGTTGGGG
GGAGGGGTTTTATGCGATGGAGTTTCCCCACACTGAGTGGGTGGAGACTGAAGTTAGGCCAGCTTGGCAC
TTGATGTAATTCTCCTTGGAATTTGCCCTTTTTGAGTTTGGATCTTGGTTCATTCTCAAGCCTCAGACAG
TGGTTCAAAGTTTTTTTCTTCCATTTCAGGTGTCGTGAGGCTAGCACCGCCACCATGGTCGATATGGATA
AACTCATAAACAACTTGGAGGTCCAACTTAATTCAGAAGGTGGCTCAATGCAGGTATTCAAGCAGGTCAC
TGCTTCTGTTCGGAACAGAGATCCCCCTGAGATAGAATACAGAAGTAATATGACTTCTCCAACACTCCTG
GATGCCAACCCCATGGAGAACCCAGCACTGTTTAATGACATCAAGATTGAGCCCCCAGAAGAACTTTTGG
CTAGTGATTTCAGCCTGCCCCAAGTGGAACCAGTTGACCTCTCCTTTCACAAGCCCAAGGCTCCTCTCCA
GCCTGCTAGCATGCTACAAGCTCCAATACGTCCCCCCAAGCCACAGTCTTCTCCCCAGACCCTTGTGGTG
TCCACGTCAACATCTGACATGAGCACTTCAGCAAACATTCCTACTGTTCTGACCCCAGGCTCTGTCCTGA
CCTCCTCTCAGAGCACTGGTAGCCAGCAGATCTTACATGTCATTCACACTATCCCCTCAGTCAGTCTGCC
AAATAAGATGGGTGGCCTGAAGACCATCCCAGTGGTAGTGCAGTCTCTGCCCATGGTGTATACTACTTTG
CCTGCAGATGGGGGCCCTGCAGCCATTACAGTCCCACTCATTGGAGGAGATGGTAAAAATGCTGGATCAG
TGAAAGTTGACCCCACCTCCATGTCTCCACTGGAAATTCCAAGTGACAGTGAGGAGAGTACAATTGAGAG
TGGATCCTCAGCCTTGCAGAGTCTGCAGGGACTACAGCAAGAGAGAGAAGCCTTATAGTAATGAACTAGT
CCGTAACTTGAAAGTATTTCGATTTCTTGGCTTTATATATCTTGTGGAAAGGACGAAGAGACGGAGCTGA
ATAGACGCAAACGCGTTAAGTCGACAATCAACCTCTGGATTACAAAATTTGTGAAAGATTGACTGGTATT
CTTAACTATGTTGCTCCTTTTACGCTATGTGGATACGCTGCTTTAATGCCTTTGTATCATGCTATTGCTT
CCCGTATGGCTTTCATTTTCTCCTCCTTGTATAAATCCTGGTTGCTGTCTCTTTATGAGGAGTTGTGGCC
CGTTGTCAGGCAACGTGGCGTGGTGTGCACTGTGTTTGCTGACGCAACCCCCACTGGTTGGGGCATTGCC
ACCACCTGTCAGCTCCTTTCCGGGACTTTCGCTTTCCCCCTCCCTATTGCCACGGCGGAACTCATCGCCG
CCTGCCTTGCCCGCTGCTGGACAGGGGCTCGGCTGTTGGGCACTGACAATTCCGTGGTGTTGTCGGGGAA
ATCATCGTCCTTTCCTTGGCTGCTCGCCTGTGTTGCCACCTGGATTCTGCGCGGGACGTCCTTCTGCTAC
GTCCCTTCGGCCCTCAATCCAGCGGACCTTCCTTCCCGCGGCCTGCTGCCGGCTCTGCGGCCTCTTCCGC
GTCTTCGCCTTCGCCCTCAGACGAGTCGGATCTCCCTTTGGGCCGCCTCCCCGCGTCGACTTTAAGACCA
ATGACTTACAAGGCAGCTGTAGATCTTAGCCACTTTTTAAAAGAAAAGGGGGGACTGGAAGGGCTAATTC
ACTCCCAACGAAGACAAGATCTGCTTTTTGCTTGTACTGGGTCTCTCTGGTTAGACCAGATCTGAGCCTG
GGAGCTCTCTGGCTAACTAGGGAACCCACTGCTTAAGCCTCAATAAAGCTTGCCTTGAGTGCTTCAAGTA
GTGTGTGCCCGTCTGTTGTGTGACTCTGGTAACTAGAGATCCCTCAGACCCTTTTAGTCAGTGTGGAAAA
TCTCTAGCAGTACGTATAGTAGTTCATGTCATCTTATTATTCAGTATTTATAACTTGCAAAGAAATGAAT
ATCAGAGAGTGAGAGGAACTTGTTTATTGCAGCTTATAATGGTTACAAATAAAGCAATAGCATCACAAAT
TTCACAAATAAAGCATTTTTTTCACTGCATTCTAGTTGTGGTTTGTCCAAACTCATCAATGTATCTTATC
ATGTCTGGCTCTAGCTATCCCGCCCCTAACTCCGCCCATCCCGCCCCTAACTCCGCCCAGTTCCGCCCAT
TCTCCGCCCCATGGCTGACTAATTTTTTTTATTTATGCAGAGGCCGAGGCCGCCTCGGCCTCTGAGCTAT
TCCAGAAGTAGTGAGGAGGCTTTTTTGGAGGCCTAGGGACGTACCCAATTCGCCCTATAGTGAGTCGTAT
TACGCGCGCTCACTGGCCGTCGTTTTACAACGTCGTGACTGGGAAAACCCTGGCGTTACCCAACTTAATC
GCCTTGCAGCACATCCCCCTTTCGCCAGCTGGCGTAATAGCGAAGAGGCCCGCACCGATCGCCCTTCCCA
ACAGTTGCGCAGCCTGAATGGCGAATGGG
[124 nt withheld, positions 6470-6593]
C
[91 nt withheld, positions 6595-6685]
A
[49 nt withheld, positions 6687-6735]
CCTTTGACGTTGGAGTCCACGTTCTTT
[37 nt withheld, positions 6763-6799]
ACCCTATCTCGGTCTATTCTTTTGATTTATAAGGGATTTTGCCGATTTCGGCCTATTGGTTAAAAAATGA
GCTGATTTAACAAAAATTTAACGCGAATTTTAACAAAATATTAACGCTTACAATTTAGGTGGCACTTTTC
GGGGAAATGTGCGCGGAACCCCTATTTGTTTATTTTTCTAAATACATTCAAATATGTATCCGCTCATGAG
ACAATAACCCTGATAAATGCTTCAATAATATTGAAAAAGGAAGAGTATGAGTATTCAACATTTCCGTGTC
GCCCTTATTCCCTTTTTTGCGGCATTTTGCCTTCCTGTTTTTGCTCACCCAGAAACGCTGGTGAAAGTAA
AAGATGCTGAAGATCAGTTGGGTGCACGAGTGGGTTACATCGAACTGGATCTCAACAGCGGTAAGATCCT
TGAGAGTTTTCGCCCCGAAGAACGTTTTCCAATGATGAGCACTTTTAAAGTTCTGCTATGTGGCGCGGTA
TTATCCCGTATTGACGCCGGGCAAGAGCAACTCGGTCGCCGCATACACTATTCTCAGAATGACTTGGTTG
AGTACTCACCAGTCACAGAAAAGCATCTTACGGATGGCATGACAGTAAGAGAATTATGCAGTGCTGCCAT
AACCATGAGTGATAACACTGCGGCCAACTTACTTCTGACAACGATCGGAGGACCGAAGGAGCTAACCGCT
TTTTTGCACAACATGGGGGATCATGTAACTCGCCTTGATCGTTGGGAACCGGAGCTGAATGAAGCCATAC
CAAACGACGAGCGTGACACCACGATGCCTGTAGCAATGGCAACAACGTTGCGCAAACTATTAACTGGCGA
ACTACTTACTCTAGCTTCCCGGCAACAATTAATAGACTGGATGGAGGCGGATAAAGTTGCAGGACCACTT
CTGCGCTCGGCCCTTCCGGCTGGCTGGTTTATTGCTGATAAATCTGGAGCCGGTGAGCGTGGGTCTCGCG
GTATCATTGCAGCACTGGGGCCAGATGGTAAGCCCTCCCGTATCGTAGTTATCTACACGACGGGGAGTCA
GGCAACTATGGATGAACGAAATAGACAGATCGCTGAGATAGGTGCCTCACTGATTAAGCATTGGTAACTG
TCAGACCAAGTTTACTCATATATACTTTAGATTGATTTAAAACTTCATTTTTAATTTAAAAGGATCTAGG
TGAAGATCCTTTTTGATAATCTCATGACCAAAATCCCTTAACGTGAGTTTTCGTTCCACTGAGCGTCAGA
CCCCGTAGAAAAGATCAAAGGATCTTCTTGAGATCCTTTTTTTCTGCGCGTAATCTGCTGCTTGCAAACA
AAAAAACCACCGCTACCAGCGGTGGTTTGTTTGCCGGATCAAGAGCTACCAACTCTTTTTCCGAAGGTAA
CTGGCTTCAGCAGAGCGCAGATACCAAATACTGTTCTTCTAGTGTAGCCGTAGTTAGGCCACCACTTCAA
GAACTCTGTAGCACCGCCTACATACCTCGCTCTGCTAATCCTGTTACCAGTGGCTGCTGCCAGTGGCGAT
AAGTCGTGTCTTACCGGGTTGGACTCAAGACGATAGTTACCGGATAAGGCGCAGCGGTCGGGCTGAACGG
GGGGTTCGTGCACACAGCCCAGCTTGGAGCGAACGACCTACACCGAACTGAGATACCTACAGCGTGAGCT
ATGAGAAAGCGCCACGCTTCCCGAAGGGAGAAAGGCGGACAGGTATCCGGTAAGCGGCAGGGTCGGAACA
GGAGAGCGCACGAGGGAGCTTCCAGGGGGAAACGCCTGGTATCTTTATAGTCCTGTCGGGTTTCGCCACC
TCTGACTTGAGCGTCGATTTTTGTGATGCTCGTCAGGGGGGCGGAGCCTATGGAAAAACGCCAGCAACGC
GGCCTTTTTACGGTTCCTGGCCTTTTGCTGGCCTTTTGCTCACATGTTCTTTCCTGCGTTATCCCCTGAT
TCTGTGGATAACCGTATTACCGCCTTTGAGTGAGCTGATACCGCTCGCCGCAGCCGAACGACCGAGCGCA
GCGAGTCAGTGAGCGAGGAAGCGGAAGAGCGCCCAATACGCAAACCGCCTCTCCCCGCGCGTTGGCCGAT
TCATTAATGCAGCTGGCACGACAGGTTTCCCGACTGGAAAGCGGGCAGTGAGCGCAACGCAATTAATGTG
AGTTAGCTCACTCATTAGGCACCCCAGGCTTTACACTTTATGCTTCCGGCTCGTATGTTGTGTGGAATTG
TGAGCGGATAACAATTTCACACAGGAAACAGCTATGACCATGATTACGCCAAGCGCGCAATTAACCCTCA
CTAAAGGGAACAAAAGCTGGAGCTGCAAGC
Features (pLannotate 1.2.2; 31 found; start..end, strand, type, name):
      5..231     +  promoter       RSV promoter: Rous sarcoma virus enhancer/promoter
    232..412     +  LTR            5' LTR (truncated): truncated 5' long terminal repeat (LTR) from HIV-1
    459..584     +  misc_feature   HIV-1 Ψ: packaging signal of human immunodeficiency virus type 1
    568..931     +  CDS            HIV-1 gag (fragment): gag protein from human immunodeficiency virus 1; gag
   1077..1310    +  misc_feature   RRE: The Rev response element (RRE) of HIV-1 allows for Rev-dependent mRNA export from the nucleus to the cytoplasm.
   1687..1713    +  CDS            Rev (fragment): human immunodeficiency virus 1 (HIV-1) Rev protein; rev; enhances nuclear export of unspliced and incompletely spliced viral mRNAs
   1720..1743    +  promoter       SV40 promoter (fragment): SV40 early promoter
   1744..1815    +  promoter       SV40 promoter (fragment): SV40 enhancer and early promoter
   1839..1974    +  rep_origin     SV40 ori: SV40 origin of replication
   2020..2616    +  CDS            PuroR (fragment): puromycin N-acetyltransferase; pac from Streptomyces; confers resistance to puromycin
   2665..2782    +  misc_feature   cPPT/CTS: central polypurine tract and central termination sequence of HIV-1
   2847..2913    +  CDS            small t antigen (fragment): SV40 (simian virus 40) small t antigen
   2920..4098    +  promoter       EF-1α promoter: strong constitutive promoter for human elongation factor EF-1α
   4115..4885    +  CDS            KLF8 (fragment): KLF8_HUMAN - Also known as BKLF3, ZNF741. Experimental evidence at protein level: Swiss-Prot protein existence level 1. Transcriptional repressor and activator. Binds to CACCC-boxes promoter elements. Also binds the GT-box of cyclin D1 promoter and mediates cell cycle progression at G(1) phase as a downstream target of focal adhesion kinase (FAK). From Homo sapiens (Human).
   4901..4954    +  promoter       U6 promoter (fragment): RNA polymerase III promoter for human U6 snRNA
   4996..5584    +  misc_feature   WPRE: woodchuck hepatitis virus posttranscriptional regulatory element
   5635..5654    +  misc_feature   cPPT/CTS (fragment): central polypurine tract and central termination sequence of HIV-1
   5656..5889    +  LTR            3' LTR (ΔU3): self-inactivating 3' long terminal repeat (LTR) from HIV-1
   5967..6088    +  polyA_signal   SV40 poly(A) signal: SV40 polyadenylation signal
   6128..6263    +  rep_origin     SV40 ori: SV40 origin of replication
   6284..6302    -  promoter       T7 promoter: promoter for bacteriophage T7 RNA polymerase
   6310..6465    +  CDS            lacZα (fragment): LacZα fragment of β-galactosidase; lacZ fragment
   6470..6898    +  rep_origin     f1 ori (sequence partly withheld): f1 bacteriophage origin of replication; arrow indicates direction of (+) strand synthesis
   6951..7055    +  promoter       AmpR promoter: bla
   7056..7916    +  CDS            AmpR: β-lactamase; bla; confers resistance to ampicillin, carbenicillin, and related antibiotics
   8087..8675    +  rep_origin     ori: high-copy-number ColE1/pMB1/pBR322/pUC origin of replication
   8858..8950    +  CDS            lacI (fragment): lac repressor; lacI; The lac repressor binds to the lac operator to inhibit transcription in E. coli. This inhibition can be relieved by adding lactose or isopropyl-β-D-thiogalactopyranoside (IPTG).
   8963..8984    +  protein_bind   CAP binding site: CAP binding activates transcription in the presence of cAMP. E. coli catabolite activator protein
   8999..9029    +  promoter       lac promoter: promoter for the E. coli lac operon
   9037..9053    +  protein_bind   lac operator: The lac repressor binds to the lac operator to inhibit transcription in E. coli. This inhibition can be relieved by adding lactose or isopropyl-β-D-thiogalactopyranoside (IPTG). lac repressor encoded by lacI
   9098..9116    +  promoter       T3 promoter: promoter for bacteriophage T3 RNA polymerase
