[The description below was written by a language model from this plasmid's Addgene catalogue record and pLannotate feature annotations shown in this document.]
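Description:
TFORF0993 is a lentiviral mammalian expression plasmid built on the pLX_TRC317 backbone. It carries the human transcription factor KLF8 (also known as BKLF3 or ZNF741), a Krüppel-like factor that binds CACCC-box promoter elements and can act as a repressor or an activator. It belongs to a barcoded transcription factor ORF collection in which each ORF is paired with a unique 24-bp barcode, so the overexpressed factor can be identified in pooled screens. The feature table does not annotate the barcode itself. The short sequence between the ORF and the WPRE that is called as a U6 promoter fragment may simply be a priming or flanking sequence rather than a functional Pol III promoter. The plasmid is maintained in E. coli through a high-copy ColE1/pUC-type origin and ampicillin resistance, and an f1 origin is also present. The depositor notes a risk of recombination, which is common for LTR-containing plasmids.

The viral portion has a third-generation, self-inactivating layout. An RSV promoter fused to a truncated HIV-1 5' LTR drives genomic RNA production in packaging cells. This is followed by the Ψ packaging signal with a gag fragment, the Rev response element for Rev-dependent nuclear export, and a cPPT/CTS. The 3' LTR is ΔU3, which leaves the integrated provirus without LTR promoter activity. Two internal cassettes lie between the LTRs. An SV40 early promoter expresses puromycin N-acetyltransferase for selecting transduced cells, and a full-length EF-1α promoter drives the KLF8 ORF, with a downstream WPRE to enhance transcript expression. The annotated KLF8 match is somewhat shorter than the stated 875-bp insert, consistent with the specific isoform listed by the depositor. The construct is intended for stable KLF8 overexpression, for example in directed-differentiation screens.
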