Addgene plasmid #143740: TFORF0993
Purpose: Lentiviral vector for overexpressing transcription factor ORFs with unique 24-bp barcodes. Barcodes facilitate identification of transcription factors in pooled screens.
Depositing lab: Feng Zhang. Depositing organization: Broad Institute. Publication: A transcription factor atlas of directed differentiation. Joung J, Ma S, Tay T, Geiger-Schuller KR, Kirchgatterer PC, Verdine VK, Guo B, Arias-Garcia MA, Allen WE, Singh A, Kuksenko O, Abudayyeh OO, Gootenberg JS, Fu Z, Macrae RK, Buenrostro JD, Regev A, Zhang F. Cell. 2023 Jan 5;186(1):209-229.e26. doi: 10.1016/j.cell.2022.11.026. PubMed 36608654.
Backbone
  Vector backbone: pLX_TRC317
  Backbone manufacturer: Broad Institute Genetic Perturbation Platform
  Backbone size w/o insert (bp): 8264
  Vector type: Mammalian Expression, Lentiviral
  Selectable markers: Puromycin
Growth in bacteria
  Bacterial resistance: Ampicillin, 100 μg/mL
  Growth temperature: 37°C
  Growth strain: NEB Stable
  Copy number: High Copy
Gene/Insert
  Gene/Insert name: KLF8
  Species: H. sapiens (human)
  Insert size (bp): 875
  Entrez Gene: KLF8 (a.k.a. BKLF3, ZNF741)
  Promoter: EF1a
  Cloning method: Unknown
  Sequencing primers: 5′ GGGTGGAGACTGAAGTTAGGCCAG; 3′ CACATAGCGTAAAAGGAGCAACATAG
Terms and licenses: Academic/Nonprofit Terms; Industry Terms: Not Available to Industry
Depositor comments: NM_001159296,XM_006724575,ENST00000374928 . The transcription factor ORF portion of this plasmid was synthesized by Genewiz. Please test multiple small colonies in case of plasmid recombination. To make this collection available in a timely manner, a portion of this collection was not fully sequenced by Addgene. If an Addgene verified full plasmid sequence is not available, please contact us prior to placing an order to request the full sequence.
How to cite: TFORF0993 was a gift from Feng Zhang (Addgene plasmid # 143740 ; http://n2t.net/addgene:143740 ; RRID:Addgene_143740)
