>Addgene plasmid #143740 | TFORF0993 | depositor partial sequence | sequence record 283347 | Insert
ACCGCCACCATGGTCGATATGGATAAACTCATAAACAACTTGGAGGTCCAACTTAATTCAGAAGGTGGCT
CAATGCAGGTATTCAAGCAGGTCACTGCTTCTGTTCGGAACAGAGATCCCCCTGAGATAGAATACAGAAG
TAATATGACTTCTCCAACACTCCTGGATGCCAACCCCATGGAGAACCCAGCACTGTTTAATGACATCAAG
ATTGAGCCCCCAGAAGAACTTTTGGCTAGTGATTTCAGCCTGCCCCAAGTGGAACCAGTTGACCTCTCCT
TTCACAAGCCCAAGGCTCCTCTCCAGCCTGCTAGCATGCTACAAGCTCCAATACGTCCCCCCAAGCCACA
GTCTTCTCCCCAGACCCTTGTGGTGTCCACGTCAACATCTGACATGAGCACTTCAGCAAACATTCCTACT
GTTCTGACCCCAGGCTCTGTCCTGACCTCCTCTCAGAGCACTGGTAGCCAGCAGATCTTACATGTCATTC
ACACTATCCCCTCAGTCAGTCTGCCAAATAAGATGGGTGGCCTGAAGACCATCCCAGTGGTAGTGCAGTC
TCTGCCCATGGTGTATACTACTTTGCCTGCAGATGGGGGCCCTGCAGCCATTACAGTCCCACTCATTGGA
GGAGATGGTAAAAATGCTGGATCAGTGAAAGTTGACCCCACCTCCATGTCTCCACTGGAAATTCCAAGTG
ACAGTGAGGAGAGTACAATTGAGAGTGGATCCTCAGCCTTGCAGAGTCTGCAGGGACTACAGCAAGAGAG
AGAAGCCTTATAGTAATGAACTAGTCCGTAACTTGAAAGTATTTCGATTTCTTGGCTTTATATATCTTGT
GGAAAGGACGAAGAGACGGAGCTGAATAGACGCAA
