>Addgene plasmid #143740 | TFORF0993 | depositor partial sequence | sequence record 283348 | Barcode
AGAGACGGAGCTGAATAGACGCAA
